>Addgene plasmid #84455 | pRN11 | depositor full sequence | sequence record 166624 | pRN11 sequence 6574 bps
GCTAGCCTGATATTTTTGACTAAACCAAATGCTAACCCAGAAATACAATCACTGTGTCTAATGAATAATT
TGTTTTATAAACACTTTTTTGTTTACTTCTCATTTTTAATTAGTTATAATTAACTAAATAATAGAGCATT
AAATATATTTAATAAAACTTATTTAATGCAAAATTATGACTAACATATCTATAATAAATAAAGATTAGAT
ATCAATATATTATCGGGCAAATGTATCGAGCAAGATGCATCGGATCCCCGGGTACCTTAGGAGGATGTAT
ACATATGGTGAGCAAGGGCGAGGAGGATAATATGGCTATTATCAAAGAATTTATGAGATTCAAAGTTCAT
ATGGAAGGTTCAGTCAATGGTCACGAATTTGAAATTGAGGGAGAAGGTGAAGGCAGACCATATGAAGGTA
CTCAAACGGCCAAACTTAAAGTCACTAAAGGAGGTCCTCTTCCATTTGCATGGGATATTCTTAGTCCACA
ATTTATGTATGGGTCTAAAGCTTACGTTAAACATCCAGCGGACATTCCGGATTATCTTAAATTGTCGTTT
CCAGAAGGCTTCAAATGGGAAAGAGTAATGAACTTTGAAGATGGAGGAGTCGTTACAGTCACTCAGGATA
GTTCTCTTCAAGATGGAGAATTTATCTACAAAGTCAAGTTAAGAGGTACCAATTTTCCCTCAGATGGTCC
AGTTATGCAAAAGAAAACTATGGGATGGGAAGCATCCAGTGAGCGTATGTATCCTGAAGATGGTGCCCTT
AAAGGCGAAATTAAACAACGCCTAAAGCTTAAAGATGGTGGACATTATGACGCTGAAGTTAAAACAACTT
ACAAAGCGAAGAAACCGGTACAACTTCCAGGTGCATATAATGTCAACATTAAACTTGATATTACAAGTCA
TAATGAAGATTATACTATTGTTGAACAATATGAGAGAGCTGAAGGAAGACATTCTACAGGCGGCATGGAC
GAGCTGTACAAGTAAGAATTCGTAATCATGTCATAGCTGTTTCCTGTGTGAAATTGTTATCCGCTCACAA
TTCCACACAACATACGAGCCGGAAGCATAAAGTGTAAAGCCTGGGGTGCCTAATGAGTGAGCTAACTCAC
ATTAATTGCGTTGCGCTCACTGCCCGCTTTCCAGTCGGGAAACCTGTCGTGCCAGCTGCATTAATGAATC
GGCCAACGCGCGGGGAGAGGCGGTTTGCGTATTGGGCGCTCTTCCGCTTCCTCGCTCACTGACTCGCTGC
GCTCGGTCGTTCGGCTGCGGCGAGCGGTATCAGCTCACTCAAAGGCGGTAATACGGTTATCCACAGAATC
AGGGGATAACGCAGGAAAGAACATGTGAGCAAAAGGCCAGCAAAAGGCCAGGAACCGTAAAAAGGCCGCG
TTGCTGGCGTTTTTCCATAGGCTCCGCCCCCCTGACGAGCATCACAAAAATCGACGCTCAAGTCAGAGGT
GGCGAAACCCGACAGGACTATAAAGATACCAGGCGTTTCCCCCTGGAAGCTCCCTCGTGCGCTCTCCTGT
TCCGACCCTGCCGCTTACCGGATACCTGTCCGCCTTTCTCCCTTCGGGAAGCGTGGCGCTTTCTCATAGC
TCACGCTGTAGGTATCTCAGTTCGGTGTAGGTCGTTCGCTCCAAGCTGGGCTGTGTGCACGAACCCCCCG
TTCAGCCCGACCGCTGCGCCTTATCCGGTAACTATCGTCTTGAGTCCAACCCGGTAAGACACGACTTATC
GCCACTGGCAGCAGCCACTGGTAACAGGATTAGCAGAGCGAGGTATGTAGGCGGTGCTACAGAGTTCTTG
AAGTGGTGGCCTAACTACGGCTACACTAGAAGAACAGTATTTGGTATCTGCGCTCTGCTGAAGCCAGTTA
CCTTCGGAAAAAGAGTTGGTAGCTCTTGATCCGGCAAACAAACCACCGCTGGTAGCGGTGGTTTTTTTGT
TTGCAAGCAGCAGATTACGCGCAGAAAAAAAGGATCTCAAGAAGATCCTTTGATCTTTTCTACGGGGTCT
GACGCTCAGTGGAACGAAAACTCACGTTAAGGGATTTTGGTCATGAGATTATCAAAAAGGATCTTCACCT
AGATCCTTTTAAATTAAAAATGAAGTTTTAAATCAATCTAAAGTATATATGAGTAAACTTGGTCTGACAG
TTACCAATGCTTAATCAGTGAGGCACCTATCTCAGCGATCTGTCTATTTCGTTCATCCATAGTTGCCTGA
CTCCCCGTCGTGTAGATAACTACGATACGGGAGGGCTTACCATCTGGCCCCAGTGCTGCAATGATACCGC
GAGACCCACGCTCACCGGCTCCAGATTTATCAGCAATAAACCAGCCAGCCGGAAGGGCCGAGCGCAGAAG
TGGTCCTGCAACTTTATCCGCCTCCATCCAGTCTATTAATTGTTGCCGGGAAGCTAGAGTAAGTAGTTCG
CCAGTTAATAGTTGCGCAACGTTGTTGCCATTGCTACAGGCATCGTGGGTGTCACGCTCGTCGTTTGGTA
TGGCTTCATTCAGCTCCGGTTCCCAACGATCAAGGCGAGTTACATGATCCCCCATGTTGTGCAAAAAAGC
GGTTAGCTCTTTCGGTCCTCCGATCGTTGTCAGAAGTAAGTTGGCCGCAGTGTTATCACTCATGGTTATG
GCAGCACTGCATAATTCTCTTACTGTCATGCCATCCGTAAGATGCTTTTCTGTGACTGGTGAGTACTCAA
CCAAGTCATTCTGAGAATAGTGTATGCGGCGACCGAGTTGCTCTTGCCCGGCGTCAATACGGGATAATAC
CGCGCCACATAGCAGAACTTTAAAAGTGCTCATCATTGGAAAACGTTCTTCGGGGCGAAAACTCTCAAGG
ATCTTACCGCTGTTGAGATCCAGTTCGATGTAACCCACTCGTGCACCCAACTGATCTTCAGCATCTTTTA
CTTTCACCAGCGTTTCTGGGTGAGCAAAAACAGGAAGGCAAAATGCCGCAAAAAAGGGAATAAGGGCGAC
ACGGAAATGTTGAATACTCATACTCTTCCTTTTTCAATATTATTGAAGCATTTATCAGGGTTATTGTCTC
ATGAGCGGATACATATTTGAATGTATTTAGAAAAATAAACAAATAGGGGTTCCGCGCACATTTCCCCGAA
AAGTGCCACCTGACGTCTAAGAAACCATTATTATCATGACATTAACCTATAAAAATAGGCGTATCACGAG
GCCCTTTCGTCTCGCGCGTTTCGGTGATGACGGTGAAAACCTCTGACACATGCAGCTCCCGGAGACGGTC
ACAGCTTGTCTGTAAGCGGATGCCGGGAGCAGACAAGCCCGTCAGGGCGCGTCAGCGGGTGTTGGCGGGT
GTCGGGGCTGGCTTAAACTATGCGGCATCAGAGCAGATTGTACTGAGAGTGCACCATATGCGGTGTGAAA
TACCGCACAGATGCGTAAGGAGAAAATACCGCATCAGGCGCCATTCGCCATTCAGGCTGCGCAACTGTTG
GGAAGGGCGATCGGTGCGGGCCTCTTCGCTATTACGCCAGCTGGCGAAAGGGGGATGTGCTGCAAGGCGA
TTAAGTTGGGTAACGCCAGGGTTTTCCCAGTCACGACGTTGTAAAACGACGGCCAGTGCCAAGCTTCTGT
AGGTTTTTAGGCATAAAACTATATGATTTACCCCTAAATCTTTAAAATGCCCCTTAAAATTCAAAATAAA
GGCATTTAAAATTTAAATATTTCTTGTGATAAAGTTTGTTAAAAAGGAGTGGTTTTATGACTGTTATGTG
GTTATCGATTATAGGTATGTGGTTTTGTATTGGAATGGCATTTTTTGCTATCAAGGTTATTAAAAATAAA
AATTAGACCACGCATTTATGCCGAGAAAATTTATTGTGCGTTGAGAAGAACCCTTAACTAAACTTGCAGA
CGAATGTCGGCATAGCGTGAGCTATTAAGCCGACCATTCGACAAGTTTTGGGATTGTTAAGGGTTCCGAG
GCTCAACGTCAATAAAGCAATTGGAATAAAGAAGCGAAAAAGGAGAAGTCGGTTCAGAAAAAGAAGGATA
TGGATCTGGAGCTGTAATATAAAAACCTTCTTCAACTAACGGGGCAGGTTAGTGACATTAGAAAACCGAC
TGTAAAAAGTACAGTCGGCATTATCTCATATTATAAAAGCCAGTCATTAGGCCTATCTGACAATTCCTGA
ATAGAGTTCATAAACAATCCTGCATGATAACCATCACAAACAGAATGATGTACCTGTAAAGATAGCGGTA
AATATATTGAATTACCTTTATTAATGAATTTTCCTGCTGTAATAATGGGTAGAAGGTAATTACTATTATT
ATTGATATTTAAGTTAAACCCAGTAAATGAAGTCCATGGAATAATAGAAAGAGAAAAAGCATTTTCAGGT
ATAGGTGTTTTGGGAAACAATTTCCCCGAACCATTATATTTCTCTACATCAGAAAGGTATAAATCATAAA
ACTCTTTGAAGTCATTCTTTACAGGAGTCCAAATACCAGAGAATGTTTTAGATACACCATCAAAAATTGT
ATAAAGTGGCTCTAACTTATCCCAATAACCTAACTCTCCGTCGCTATTGTAACCAGTTCTAAAAGCTGTA
TTTGAGTTTATCACCCTTGTCACTAAGAAAATAAATGCAGGGTAAAATTTATATCCTTCTTGTTTTATGT
TTCGGTATAAAACACTAATATCAATTTCTGTGGTTATACTAAAAGTCGTTTGTTGGTTCAAATAATGATT
AAATATCTCTTTTCTCTTCCAATTGTCTAAATCAATTTTATTAAAGTTCATTTGATATGCCTCCTAAATT
TTTATCTAAAGTGAATTTAGGAGGCTTACTTGTCTGCTTTCTTCATTAGAATCAATCCTTTTTTAAAAGT
CAATATTACTGTAACATAAATATATATTTTAAAAATATCCCACTTTATCCAATTTTCGTTTGTTGAACTA
ATGGGTGCTTTAGTTGAAGAATAAAAGACCACATTAAAAAATGTGGTCTTTTGTGTTTTTTTAAAGGATT
TGAGCGTAGCGAAAAATCCTTTTCTTTCTTATCTTGATAATAAGGGTAACTATTGCCGGCGAGGCTAGTT
ACCCTTAAGTTATTGGTATGACTGGTTTTAAGCGCAAAAAAAGTTGCTTTTTCGTACCTATTAATGTATC
GTTTTAAATGACTAGTAAAAAACATACATAGAAAGGGGAAAAAGCAACTTTTTTTATTGTCATAGTTTGT
GAAAACTAAGTTGTTTTTATGTGTTATAACATGGAAAAGTATACTGAGAAAAAACAAAGAAATCAAGTAT
TTCAGAAATTTATTAAACGTCATATTGGAGAGAATCAAATGGATTTAGTTGAAGATTGCAATACATTTCT
GTCTTTTGTAGCTGATAAAACTTTAGAAAAACAGAAATTATATAAAGCTAATTCTTGTAAAAATCGATTT
TGTCCTGTCTGTGCTTGGAGAAAAGCTAGAAAAGATGCATTGGGTTTATCTTTGATGATGCAATATATTA
AGCAGCAAGAGAAAAAGGAGTTTATCTTTTTAACTTTGACTACACCTAATGTAATGAGTGATGAATTAGA
AAATGAAATAAAACGTTATAATAATTCTTTTAGAAAACTTATAAAGAGAAAAAAAGTAGGTAGTGTTATA
AAGGGATATGTTCGTAAGTTAGAGATTACATATAATAAAAAAAGAGATGATTATAATCCTCATTTTCATG
TGTTAATTGCAGTAAATAAATCGTATTTCACAGATAAAAGATATTATATTAGCCAACAAGAATGGTTAGA
TTTATGGCGTGATGTAACGGGCATTTCAGAAATAACACAAGTTCAAGTTCAAAAAATAAGACAAAATAAT
AATAAAGAATTATATGAAATGGCTAAGTATTCTGGTAAAGATAGTGATTATTTAATAAATCAAAAAGTCT
TTGATGCATTTTATAAATCACTTAAAGGTAAACAGGTATTAGTTTATTCAGGATTATTTAAAGAGGCTAA
AAAGAAATTAAAAAATGGGGATTTAGATTACTTAAAAGAAATTGATCCAACCGAATATATCTATCAAATT
TTTTATATTTGGAAACAAAAAGAGTATTTAGCTAGTGAACTTTATGACTTAACAGAACAAGAAAAAAGAG
AAATTAATCACAAAATGATAGACGAAATCGAGGAAGAACAATAACAAAATATAAGTGCTAACAGCTGACC
TCCCGATAACACCATGTAGTTATTGGGAGGTCAGCTGTTGAATTATGCACGAGTATTTTAAAAGTTATTG
TGATGACGACGATAAACGATTATCAAAAGTATAATGTTAAAATGCTTTATTATACTAACGTTATATAAAC
ATTATACTTTCGTTATACAAATTTTAACCCTGTTAGGAACTATAAAAAATCATGAAAATTTTAATTTGCA
TGTAACTGGGCAGTGTCTTAAAAAATCGACACTGAATTTGCTCAAATTTTTGTTTGTAGAATTAGAATAT
ATTTATTTGGCTCATATTTGCTTTTTAAAAGCTTGCATGCCTGCAGGTCGACTCTAGAGGATCC
Features (pLannotate 1.2.2; 16 found; start..end, strand, type, name):
    285..992     +  CDS            mCherry: mCherry is a basic (constitutively fluorescent) red fluorescent protein published in 2004, derived from Discosoma sp.. It is reported to be a very rapidly-maturing monomer with low acid sensitivity.
   1034..1050    -  protein_bind   lac operator: The lac repressor binds to the lac operator to inhibit transcription in E. coli. This inhibition can be relieved by adding lactose or isopropyl-β-D-thiogalactopyranoside (IPTG). lac repressor encoded by lacI
   1058..1088    -  promoter       lac promoter: promoter for the E. coli lac operon
   1103..1124    -  protein_bind   CAP binding site: CAP binding activates transcription in the presence of cAMP. E. coli catabolite activator protein
   1137..1229    -  CDS            lacI (fragment): lac repressor; lacI; The lac repressor binds to the lac operator to inhibit transcription in E. coli. This inhibition can be relieved by adding lactose or isopropyl-β-D-thiogalactopyranoside (IPTG).
   1412..2000    -  rep_origin     ori: high-copy-number ColE1/pMB1/pBR322/pUC origin of replication
   2171..3031    -  CDS            AmpR (fragment): β-lactamase; bla; confers resistance to ampicillin, carbenicillin, and related antibiotics
   3032..3136    -  promoter       AmpR promoter: bla
   3231..3266    +  CDS            rop (fragment): Rop protein, which maintains plasmids at low copy number; rop
   3376..3468    +  misc_feature   bom (fragment): basis of mobility region from pBR322
   3474..3628    -  CDS            lacZα (fragment): LacZα fragment of β-galactosidase; lacZ fragment
   4164..4811    -  CDS            cat: CAT1_STAAU - Experimental evidence at transcript level: Swiss-Prot protein existence level 2. This enzyme is an effector of chloramphenicol resistance in bacteria. From Staphylococcus aureus.
   5269..5943    +  CDS            REPX_STAAU: Protein inferred from homology: Swiss-Prot protein existence level 3. Produces a single-strand nick in a specific site of the plasmid, and this nick results in single-strand replication by rolling circle mechanism. From Staphylococcus aureus.
   6151..6167    +  CDS            MNase (fragment): micrococcal nuclease from Staphylococcus aureus
   6334..6543    +  CDS            YPCD_STAAU (fragment): Protein predicted: Swiss-Prot protein existence level 4. From Staphylococcus aureus.
   6539..6574    -  misc_feature   MCS (fragment): pUC18/19 multiple cloning site
