[The description below was written by a language model from this plasmid's Addgene catalogue record and pLannotate feature annotations shown in this document.]
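Description:
pRN11 is an E. coli–Staphylococcus aureus shuttle plasmid built on the pCM29 backbone, in which the original sGFP reporter was replaced with mCherry so that the red fluorescent protein is expressed from the S. aureus sarA P1 promoter. The catalogue's vector-type field still mentions sGFP expression, but this describes the parent backbone; the stated purpose, the insert field and the annotated mCherry coding sequence all indicate that the reporter here is mCherry. The mCherry fragment (about 740 bp, amplified from an earlier S. aureus reporter plasmid) was cloned between XmaI and EcoRI sites, both retained. The sarA P1 promoter itself is not picked up by the automated annotation, although the mCherry open reading frame is preceded by roughly 280 bp of unannotated sequence where it would be expected to lie.

For propagation in E. coli, the roughly 6.6 kb plasmid carries a high-copy ColE1/pUC-type origin and a β-lactamase gene with its promoter for ampicillin selection, along with pUC-derived remnants (lac promoter and operator, CAP site, and lacI, lacZα, rop, bom and MCS fragments) that are backbone leftovers rather than functional parts of the reporter. The staphylococcal portion includes a Rep protein associated with rolling-circle replication and a S. aureus cat gene conferring chloramphenicol resistance, which the record notes is functional only in Gram-positive bacteria. The plasmid serves as a plasmid-borne fluorescent label for S. aureus, and it was deposited in connection with work on fluorescent reporters for markerless genomic integration in this organism.
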