Addgene plasmid #84455: pRN11
Purpose: shuttle plasmid for sarA P1-mCherry expression
Depositing lab: Reindert Nijland. Depositing organization: University Medical Centre Utrecht. Publication: Fluorescent reporters for markerless genomic integration in Staphylococcus aureus. de Jong NW, van der Horst T, van Strijp JA, Nijland R. Sci Rep. 2017 Mar 7;7:43889. doi: 10.1038/srep43889. PubMed 28266573.
Backbone
  Vector backbone: pCM29
  Backbone size w/o insert (bp): 6604
  Total vector size (bp): 6574
  Modifications to backbone: sGFP replaced with insert
  Vector type: shuttle vector E.coli-S.aureus, expression of sGFP from the SarA-P1 promoter
  Selectable markers: also contains Chloramphenicol resistance gene, but only functional in Gram-postive bacteria.
Growth in bacteria
  Bacterial resistance: Ampicillin, 100 μg/mL
  Growth temperature: 37°C
  Growth strain: E.coli DC10b (described in doi: 10.1128/mBio.00537-12)
  Copy number: High Copy
Gene/Insert
  Gene/Insert name: mCherry
  Insert size (bp): 739
  Cloning method: Restriction Enzyme; 5′ cloning site xmai (not destroyed); 3′ cloning site EcoRI (not destroyed)
  Sequencing primers: 5′ TTGCATGCCTGCAGGTCGACTCTA; 3′ TTATGCTTCCGGCTCGTATGTTGTGTGG
Resource information
  A portion of this plasmid was derived from a plasmid made by: mCherry amplified from pJL49 ; Liese J, Rooijakkers SHM, van Strijp JAG, Novick RP, Dustin ML. 2013. Intravital two-photon microscopy of host–pathogen interactions in a mouse model of Staphylococcus aureus skin abscess formation. Cellular microbiology 15:891.
Terms and licenses: Academic/Nonprofit Terms; Industry Terms: Not Available to Industry
How to cite: pRN11 was a gift from Reindert Nijland (Addgene plasmid # 84455 ; http://n2t.net/addgene:84455 ; RRID:Addgene_84455)
