>Addgene plasmid #84455 | pRN11 | addgene partial sequence | sequence record 166622 | M13pUC-Rev 5'-AGCGGATAACAATTTCACACAGG-3'
AATTCTTACTTGTACAGCTCGTCCATGCCGCCTGTAGAATGTCTTCCTTCAGCTCTCTCATATTGTTCAA
CAATAGTATAATCTTCATTATGACTTGTAATATCAAGTTTAATGTTGACATTATATGCACCTGGAAGTTG
TACCGGTTTCTTCGCTTTGTAAGTTGTTTTAACTTCAGCGTCATAATGTCCACCATCTTTAAGCTTTAGG
CGTTGTTTAATTTCGCCTTTAAGGGCACCATCTTCAGGATACATACGCTCACTGGATGCTTCCCATCCCA
TAGTTTTCTTTTGCATAACTGGACCATCTGAGGGAAAATTGGTACCTCTTAACTTGACTTTGTAGATAAA
TTCTCCATCTTGAAGAGAACTATCCTGAGTGACTGTAACGACTCCTCCATCTTCAAAGTTCATTACTCTT
TCCCATTTGAAGCCTTCTGGAAACGACAATTTAAGATAATCCGGAATGTCCGCTGGATGTTTAACGTAAG
CTTTAGACCCATACATAAATTGTGGACTAAGAATATCCCATGCAAATGGAAGAGGACCTCCTTTAGTGAC
TTTAAGTTTGGCCGTTTGAGTACCTTCATATGGTCTGCCTTCACCTTCTCCCTCAATTTCAAATTCGTGA
CCATTGACTGAACCTTCCATATGAACTTTGAATCTCATAAATTCTTTGATAATAGCCATATTATCCTCCT
CGCCCTTGCTCACCATATGTATACATCCTCCTAAGGTACCCGGGGATCCGATGCATCTTGCTCGATACAT
TTGCCCGATAATATATTGATATCTAATCTTTATTTATTATAGATATGTTAGTCATAATTTTGCATTAAAT
AAGTTTTATTAAATATATTTAATGCTCTATTATTTAGTTAATTATA
