>Addgene plasmid #84455 | pRN11 | addgene partial sequence | sequence record 166623 | mCherryseq-R 5'-cctcctcgcccttgctcaccat-3'
CCGATGCATCTTGCTCGATACATTTGCCCGATAATATATTGATATCTAATCTTTATTTATTATAGATATG
TTAGTCATAATTTTGCATTAAATAAGTTTTATTAAATATATTTAATGCTCTATTATTTAGTTAATTATAA
CTAATTAAAAATGAGAAGTAAACAAAAAAGTGTTTATAAAACAAATTATTCATTAGACACAGTGATTGTA
TTTCTGGGTTAGCATTTGGTTTAGTCAAAAATATCAGGCTAGCGGATCCTCTAGAGTCGACCTGCAGGCA
TGCAAGCTTTTAAAAAGCAAATATGAGCCAAATAAATATATTCTAATTCTACAAACAAAAATTTGAGCAA
ATTCAGTGTCGATTTTTTAAGACACTGCCCAGTTACATGCAAATTAAAATTTTCATGATTTTTTATAGTT
CCTAACAGGGTTAAAATTTGTATAACGAAAGTATAATGTTTATATAACGTTAGTATAATAAAGCATTTTA
ACATTATACTTTTGATAATCGTTTATCGTCGTCATCACAATAACTTTTAAAATACTCGTGCATAATTCAA
CAGCTGACCTCCCAATAACTACATGGTGTTATCGGGAGGTCAGCTGTTAGCACTTATATTTTGTTATTGT
TCTTCCTCGATTTCGTCTATCATTTTGTGATTAATTTCTCTTTTTTCTTGTTCTGTTAAGTCATAAAGTT
CACTAGCTAAATACTCTTTTTGTTTCCAAATATAAAAAATTTGATAGATATATTCGGTTGGATCAATTTC
TTTTAAGTAATCTAAATCCCCATTTTTTAATTTCTTTTTAGCCTCTTTAAATAATCCTGAATAAACTAAT
ACCTGTTTACCTTTAAGTGATTTATAAAATGCATCAAAGACTTTTTGATTTATTAAATAATCACTATCTT
TACCAGAATACTTAGCCATTTCATATAATTCTTT
